>Addgene plasmid #175568 | pGreenII 0229/ProRUBY:GOXL6-Citrine:NOSt | addgene full sequence | sequence record 345730 | Addgene NGS Result
TTGAGATCCTTTTTTTCTGCGCGTAATCTGCTGCTTGCAAACAAAAAAACCACCGCTACCAGCGGTGGTT
TGTTTGCCGGATCAAGAGCTACCAACTCTTTTTCCGAAGGTAACTGGCTTCAGCAGAGCGCAGATACCAA
ATACTGTTCTTCTAGTGTAGCCGTAGTTAGGCCACCACTTCAAGAACTCTGTAGCACCGCCTACATACCT
CGCTCTGCTAATCCTGTTACCAGTGGCTGCTGCCAGTGGCGATAAGTCGTGTCTTACCGGGTTGGACTCA
AGACGATAGTTACCGGATAAGGCGCAGCGGTCGGGCTGAACGGGGGGTTCGTGCACACAGCCCAGCTTGG
AGCGAACGACCTACACCGAACTGAGATACCTACAGCGTGAGCTATGAGAAAGCGCCACGCTTCCCGAAGG
GAGAAAGGCGGACAGGTATCCGGTAAGCGGCAGGGTCGGAACAGGAGAGCGCACGAGGGAGCTTCCAGGG
GGAAACGCCTGGTATCTTTATAGTCCTGTCGGGTTTCGCCACCTCTGACTTGAGCGTCGATTTTTGTGAT
GCTCGTCAGGGGGGCGGAGCCTATGGAAAAACGCCAGCAACGCGGCCTTTTTACGGTTCCTGGCCTTTTG
CTGGCCTTTTGCTCACATGAGATCTTGGCAGGATATATTGTGGTGTAACGTTATCAGCTTGCATGCCGGT
CGATCTAGTAACATAGATGACACCGCGCGCGATAATTTATCCTAGTTTGCGCGCTATATTTTGTTTTCTA
TCGCGTATTAAATGTATAATTGCGGGACTCTAATCATAAAAACCCATCTCATAAATAACGTCATGCATTA
CATGTTAATTATTACATGCTTAACGTAATTCAACAGAAATTATATGATAATCATCGCAAGACCGGCAACA
GGATTCAATCTTAAGAAACTTTATTGCCAAATGTTTGAACGATCTGCTTGACTCTAGGGGTCATCAGATT
TCGGTGACGGGCAGGACCGGACGGGGCGGCACCGGCAGGCTGAAGTCCAGCTGCCAGAAACCCACGTCAT
GCCAGTTCCCGTGCTTGAAGCCGGCCGCCCGCAGCATGCCGCGGGGGGCATATCCGAGCGCCTCGTGCAT
GCGCACGCTCGGGTCGTTGGGCAGCCCGATGACAGCGACCACGCTCTTGAAGCCCTGTGCCTCCAGGGAC
TTCAGCAGGTGGGTGTAGAGCGTGGAGCCCAGTCCCGTCCGCTGGTGGCGGGGGGAGACGTACACGGTCG
ACTCGGCCGTCCAGTCGTAGGCGTTGCGTGCCTTCCAGGGACCCGCGTAGGCGATGCCGGCGACCTCGCC
GTCCACCTCGGCGACGAGCCAGGGATAGCGCTCCCGCAGACGGACGAGGTCGTCCGTCCACTCCTGCGGT
TCCTGCGGCTCGGTACGGAAGTTGACCGTGCTTGTCTCGATGTAGTGGTTGACGATGGTGCAGACCGCCG
GCATGTCCGCCTCGGTGGCACGGCGGATGTCGGCCGGGCGTCGTTCTGGGCTCATGGTAGATCCCCTCGA
TCGAGTTGAGAGTGAATATGAGACTCTAATTGGATACCGAGGGGAATTTATGGAACGTCAGTGGAGCATT
TTTGACAAGAAATATTTGCTAGCTGATAGTGACCTTAGGCGACTTTTGAACGCGCAATAATGGTTTCTGA
CGTATGTGCTTAGCTCATTAAACTCCAGAAACCCGCGGCTCAGTGGCTCCTTCAACGTTGCGGTTCTGTC
AGTTCCAAACGTAAAACGGCTTGTCCCGCGTCATCGGCGGGGGTCATAACGTGACTCCCTTAATTCTCCG
CTCATGATCGATAACATTAACGCTTACAATTTCCATTCGCCATTCAGGCTGCGCAACTGTTGGGAAGGGC
GATCGGTGCGGGCCTCTTCGCTATTACGCCAGCTGGCGAAAGGGGGATGTGCTGCAAGGCGATTAAGTTG
GGTAACGCCAGGGTTTTCCCAGTCACGACGTTGTAAAACGACGGCCAGTGAGCGCGCGTAATACGACTCA
CTATAGGGCGAATTGGGTACCGCTAACCCAATCTCAATCGAACCGGACCAAATTAGAATGAAATGGTTTT
AGTGAGTTACATGGTTCTTAATTTGACTGGATGAAATTAATTAAAGGCACTATATAGATGAAACTAAAAC
TACAAGAACATTGCTCTAACTTTTACACAACTTTAAAAAAAAAAAAAAAAAAAATCGTGGAATGTTGATT
CATTTGACCTTTATTCTGGATTGAAAGTGATGCAAAAATGACTTTATCTAATAAATAAAAAAAAGAAGAC
TTTATCTGATGTAGTGAAATTCTTGTATTTGTTGATGCAATGATGCTATGGATTGTTTTCAAATGTTTCA
ATTACGTATCAAATTATTTTATTTGTACCAACACATGCAAGTATGCAACCATGGCCTCGTCGTAAAGAAC
TTTGGGCAACATACAAATTTGGGCAAACATCTATAACACATTGGATTTTTTTGATCGATTTAATTTGATT
CTTGGAATTACTATTACCTTCTTCTTTTAAAAATTCAGTAAGATATGTGTTACCGTGTGAAAGTCTATAT
GTGTGGGAACGAAAGGTTTGAAGACGAGTAAGAAAGTAGAAGAGCACAATGCGAAACTTTATTGGTATAC
GTAACTGTTTATTGACGACATTTGTAGGAACAAAAATTGCAAGATAACACATTTTTTAGTGTTTGCTTTG
CTTGTTTATAGTAACCGGTAGGCAGTGGCGGAGGCAGAATAATTAGATACAGGGGTCACTCTTTTTGTAA
GCCAAATACCAAAAAAAAAAAATTAAGAAAAATGATAATATCCTCATAAATGATAATTTCAAAAAAAAAT
ATATATATGAGAAAGAAAAAAACTGTTCTAGTAAAGTAAACATTAAATCTAAAGTAATTTATACTGTGTT
AAACAATAATAATGAGATTAACTTAGTTTAATAGACTTATTTTTTTATTTATAAAATTAATTGGGTTAAT
TTGTTGTAGGTTTAATATTTTTTGTTAGACTATATTTGAATATATATTGATGGGGGTCAATAATATTTTG
GGAAAGGGTCAATTTATAAAAATTAACAAAACCTAAAGTAATTTTCTAAAATCCATAGGGGTCAATTGAC
CCCCATGATTATACACTCCCTCCGCCACTGCCGGTAGGGTTTGATGTCTTGGATTGTTAAGTTTTAAAGT
TTTGTCTCATGATCTATGTAAGTGCTTAAGCCGGCGCTAGCATAAATTGAACCTTTAATCAGAATGTAGT
AGTTGACCTGGATGGATGACACTTTTATGCGAGATGGGTCGAGCGACGCTAACCATTAGGCCCTCGATCG
GCAGTCGGCAGATATAACTTAGATACAGTGGATAGTGACATATCCTCTTAATAAATATGTTTTAAATGTT
AGATTAACTTATGACCTAAAGAAAAGAAGTTAGATTAACATTTTTTAGAAATTATTATTTCGGATAGGTT
TAATAAGCATAAGTCAGCGAAACTTATAAGGTATTTATTTACAATTATAAAATCAACAGCTTCCAAACAA
AATCTTTTTTCTTTTTGACTTCTTAAAACAAAATCTCATACTAACCGATTTAACATTATGTTTGTGAATA
ATATGGTAACGCGAATGATTAGCAACATAAAAAACAAAGAGTCAACTAACCGCATTCATGAATGGAATGG
AATGTCACGGTCAATCATTAGATTTGGTGTTACGGAATACATATTTATTAAATGTATATGAAGAAAAAAG
CATGGCCAATAATAATGTAAATAAATTGGCTCAACATGCGATGTATGTACATAATTTAGAGTGGAAAATG
AAAAGATATATACAATGTGTATTAATATAGATGTACGCAGTTGTATAAAATTGATGGACATGATTTAGGT
TTTTTTTTAAAAAATTGATGGACATTTTTCAAATATCAAAATGTTTAATTTATATTTTCTACATATAATT
GAAATTAAACAAAGGAGATATAAGTTCTACATAATTTTACTTTGTATCGTTGGAACAAACACGTACAGTA
GTATTATTTTATATATGTGCATGTATGTTTTGCGTTCCTTTAAAAATCAAATACATGGGAAGATAACATG
CAACGAACCAGATGATACAGCGCCTGATGAGAGGTCAAAAACGTAACGAGTTTGACTTGTATAATATTAA
TATGTAGTTGCATGTTTGATGTTGACACAGCATCGCCATCATTAATTCGTTCTCTGCAGTCTACCGAACT
AATTAATCTCAAATAATCGATGAGTACATATATGTTAAGTCCGTCGAGGCTAATGTATAATTCAATAATA
TAAATATGTTCATTCGAGGATATAGTTCATATTATTATATATCTGTTTAAAATTATTGACTCCAATCATC
CTATAAACTAAGAGGGTTGACACCGCAGCAAAGAAAAAAATAAAATATACCATAATTCATATATTTGCAC
AATCTGAATTATAATGGAAATTAAGTTTGCTCAAACAAAAAAAAAGGGTTGGCTCCATATACGAAATTGT
TAATTTGTAATTTTGTAGGACTTCTAATTAAAAAAATATATATCAATAAATGATTATTTTATATATGTCA
ATTATATCTGATCATTAATTAATTAATTGTTTCGAAAATAATTAATTAATTTTGAAATTTAAATTAAAGC
AATATTAAATGTAAAAATTTTAAATTATATTAAACTAGAAATTTATTGTGAGCATTTTTGTGTATAGATC
AAGATATGATGAATCTTGTGGGATTTTTTTTATTCTATAACAGGTGTTGTTTCATATGCTACGCATTTTT
ATATATTTAACCAAACATAATGACAAGTTGACAACGACTAGTATTTCTTCCCATTTAGATGATAAGATTA
GTCCAAATACTCCAAACCGTCTGTTGGATTAAGAATGACCGGAATACGATTACTCCAAAACGCATATGGG
TTTACTGGTCGAGAATATACCTTTGGATTAAGATCATGTAGAGTTATTTCATTACGATTTTGATTTCTTT
TGGTTATTGTGAATATGTTTTTTACTTTCTTTTTTCTGTTAGAGATCATTTGTGAATATGTTAAGTGGTA
AGTGTACAATTTTTCATATTTTGAATCGAGTATCATAAATATCATTGTACACATACCAGTTTATTTATTT
CGTCCTGATATTAACAAGTAACAACGTCAATTTTGAGATCAATTATTTGAAAATATAGAAAACTGAAAGT
ATTAACCAATTTAGTTTGATTCTAATTAGAGTCATCGTATTGTGCTAGTAATCGGTGACGGGAACCACAT
AAAACGACAGTTTATCAACATAAAAAAAAATCACAAACACATAGAAGACTCTAGTTTTGTTATAAACTTG
TGCTAAATAATTAACACGATACATAATACTCTTCATTATTATATATACTTTTCATGTATAATAATGCATG
GACATTACACAAATGGAATGAATAGTACAATTGTATGTGCATGAATGTTTTTCTAAAAACTGACATCCGT
TTGTATGCTATTTTATCCTTGTTTGTTATTTAATAGTAGAAAACTTGCGAGGACCAAAATAATTAGCATG
CAAAGAACCAGAAGAAATCGTGAGAACTAAAACGTAAAGAACTCTTGTGACTTGTATAATATATAGTTTG
TATGCATGTTTGATGTTGACACAACATATCTCCATCATTAATTCGTCCCTTGCAGTCTCTCAAACTTATT
AATCTCAAATAATCGATGTTTATAGATTAAGTCCCTCGAGACTAATAATGTAAATCCAATGATACAATGT
GGTTCCTTCGACGACGAATCATATTCTGATTTCTGTATATCTGTAATATAAAGTACGATTATTATTATAT
TTGAATACAATCATACTTAATAAAATATTGTGTCATATATATTTATCTCCATAAATGTTTCTCTTGACTG
AAATGTGAATACCCAAACATAAAAACATATACAGTAAATACTTTGTTCAATTCCCATTAAATTTCTCTTT
GAATCTAAAATCAGACATAGAAATACTGTTGTTTAGAGAAAGATTTTGAATATATAGAACATTAAATCGC
CGCAGAACTTTGTTGTTTAGAGAAAGATTTTAAATATGATAAGAACTCAACTAAAGAAAAAGAAAAAAAA
TTATGACGTCTCAATTTAGAGTTTTATTGGTTCTTTTGTACAGTTCTGTAATGTTAGGAATCGTTTTATA
CACAAAGGTAACTTAAATCTTTCAAACGTCTACGGTAGTGGACGGTCATTAAAATCAGAGTTAAGAAAAC
GAACAAACCAAATTTAATCATATCTTATACACTCGAGACCTTGATTATATATTACTCTTTTATATATTAA
CAGAACTAGAAATAAAAACTATACATTATTAGAATATCGTAACGTATACTAATATCCCATCGACCAGTAT
ATAAACGACACAAGTCACAGTACATTCTCATCACATACCACAAAATATCTCATAAAGATCAAATAAACAC
TAAACCTGAAAGCAAAAAAGGGCCCATGAAAGCCTCAACAAGAGTCATATGGACAATATCTGTCCTTATG
CTCGCTGCTGTGTCCGAGGCCATCTTCCCTCTACCGTTTCTACCGTTCCTCCCTGGGTTCAACAACGGCT
TTAGGGACAATGAGGCTGTCAAGGTTGCGAAACCACAGCCTGCAGGAGCAGTTGGTGGAAAAGCCGCAAG
AAGGCAGCGTGGCGGCGGTTTAGACGCTCAGACAACCTGGGGTGGTAAGTGGGAGCTCTTCTTGGAAAAC
TCGGGTGTGTCAGGGATGCATGCGATCCTTATGCCAGTTATCAACAAGGTCCAGTACTATGACGCCACCA
TTTGGAGAATTTCAAAGATTAAGTTGCCTCCAGGCGTACCATGCCATGTCGTGGACGCTAAGACTAACAA
GGTCGATTGTTGGGCTCATTCGATTCTCATGGATGTCAACACCGGCGCCCTTAAGCCTCTAGGGGTATGT
TCAAACTCACGACACCATCTTTTTTTTTTTTTTTGGGCCTAGGCCTAGACACGGGTTATCTTCTTCTCAT
TAAATAGAATCATATTATACGAACTTGAATTAAATATTTGCATTCACATGTTTCATGATAGCTTTCCACC
GATACATGGTGCTCATCCGGAGGTCTGACCGTAAATGGTACATTGGTGAGCACTGGAGGATACGGAGGAG
GAGCCAACACCGCGAGGTACCTATCCAGCTGTGAAAACTGCAAGTGGGAAGAATACCCTCAGGCATTGGC
CGCGAAGAGATGGTACTCAACGCAAGCAACTCTCCCTGACGGAAAGTTCTTCGTGATTGGTGGAAGAGAC
GCCTTGAACTACGAATACATTCCTGAGGAGGGACAAAACAACAGGAAGCTCTTTGACTCATTGCTCCTCA
GGCAAACAGACGACCCGGAAGAAAACAACCTTTACCCTTTCGTCTGGCTTAACACCGACGGTAACCTCTT
CATTTTCGCTAACAACCGATCCATCCTTCTAAGCCCCAAAACAAACCAAGTCATCAAGGAGTTCCCTCAG
CTCCCAGGTGGTGCCCGTAACTACCCGGGATCAGGTTCTTCCGCACTCCTCCCCATCCAACTTTACGTGA
AAAACCCCAAGGTCATCCCAGCCGAGGTTCTCGTCTGTGGTGGTTCCAAACAAGACGCGTATTACAAGGC
TGGTAAAAAAATATACGAACCAGCACTACAAGACTGCGCCAGGATAAGGATCAACAGCGCAAAGCCACGA
TGGAAGACGGAGATGATGCCAACCCCACGAATCATGAGTGATACTGTCATCCTCCCTAACGGAGACATCC
TTCTAGTCAACGGAGCTAAACGTGGTTGTTCAGGCTGGGGATATGGTAAAGACCCTGCCTTTGCTCCCCT
CTTGTACAAGCCCCATGCTGCACGTGGCAAGCGTTTCAGACAGCTCAAGCCCACCACCATCCCACGTATG
TACCACTCCAGCGCCATCATTCTTCCAGACGGTAAGGTTCTTGTCGGTGGCAGCAACACCAACGACGGTT
ACAAGTACAACGTTGAGTTCCCAACGGAGCTTCGCGTTGAGAAATTCTCCCCACCTTACCTCGACCCGGC
TCTAGCCAACATAAGGCCAAAGATCGTCACCACCGGCACCCCAAAACAGGTCAAATACGGACAATTCTTC
AACGTGAAGGTCGACCTTAAAGAAAAGGGAGCAACCAAGGGAAATCTCAAGGTTACCATGTTAGCCCCTG
CCTTCACAACACACAGTATCTCAATGAACATGAGGATGCTCATCTTGGGTGTCAATAATGTCAAACCTGC
TGGTGCCGGTTACGATATCCAGGCCGTTGCACCACCAAATGGAAACATCGCTCCACCGGGTTACTATCTT
ATCTTTGCCATCTACAAAGGTGTTCCCAGCACTGGAGAATGGATTCAGGTCGTCGGAAGCTTGATATCGA
ATTCCTGCAGCCCGGGGGATCCACTAGTTCTAGAGCCTGGAGGTGGAGGTGGAGCTGTGAGCAAGGGCGA
GGAGCTGTTCACCGGGGTGGTGCCCATCCTGGTCGAGCTGGACGGCGACGTAAACGGCCACAAGTTCAGC
GTGTCCGGCGAGGGCGAGGGCGATGCCACCTACGGCAAGCTGACCCTGAAGTTCATCTGCACCACCGGCA
AGCTGCCCGTGCCCTGGCCCACCCTCGTGACCACCTTCGGCTACGGCCTGATGTGCTTCGCCCGCTACCC
CGACCACATGAAGCAGCACGACTTCTTCAAGTCCGCCATGCCCGAAGGCTACGTCCAGGAGCGCACCATC
TTCTTCAAGGACGACGGCAACTACAAGACCCGCGCCGAGGTGAAGTTCGAGGGCGACACCCTGGTGAACC
GCATCGAGCTGAAGGGCATCGACTTCAAGGAGGACGGCAACATCCTGGGGCACAAGCTGGAGTACAACTA
CAACAGCCACAACGTCTATATCATGGCCGACAAGCAGAAGAACGGCATCAAGGTGAACTTCAAGATCCGC
CACAACATCGAGGACGGCAGCGTGCAGCTCGCCGACCACTACCAGCAGAACACCCCCATCGGCGACGGCC
CCGTGCTGCTGCCCGACAACCACTACCTGAGCTACCAGTCCGCCCTGAGCAAAGACCCCAACGAGAAGCG
CGATCACATGGTCCTGCTGGAGTTCGTGACCGCCGCCGGGATCACTCTCGGCATGGACGAGCTGTACAAG
GATCCTGCTGGTGCTGCTGCGCCTCTAGCATAAGCGGCCGCGATCGTTCAAACATTTGGCAATAAAGTTT
CTTAAGATTGAATCCTGTTGCCGGTCTTGCGATGATTATCATATAATTTCTGTTGAATTACGTTAAGCAT
GTAATAATTAACATGTAATGCATGACGTTATTTATGAGATGGGTTTTTATGATTAGAGTCCCGCAATTAT
ACATTTAATACGCGATAGAAAACAAAATATAGCGCGCAAACTAGGATAAATTATCGCGCGCGGTGTCATC
TATGTTACTAGATCGAGCTCCAGCTTTTGTTCCCTTTAGTGAGGGTTAATTGCGCGCTTGGCGTAATCAT
GGTCATAGCTGTTTCCTGTGTGAAATTGTTATCCGCTCACAATTCCACACAACATACGAGCCGGAAGCAT
AAAGTGTAAAGCCTGGGGTGCCTAATGAGTGAGCTAACTCACATTAATTGCGTTGCGCTCACTGCCCGCT
TTCCAGTCGGGAAACCTGTCGTGCCAGCTGCATTAATGAATCGGCCAACGCGCGGGGAGAGGCGGTTTGC
GTATTGGGCGCTCTTCCGCTTCCTCGCTCACTGACTCGCTGCGCTCGGTCGTTCGGCTGCGGCGAGCGGT
ATCAGCTCACTCAAAGGCGGTAATACGGTTATCCACAGAATCAGGGGATAACGCAGGAAAGAACATGAAG
GCCTTGACAGGATATATTGGCGGGTAAACTAAGTCGCTGTATGTGTTTGTTTGAGATCTAATTCCGGGGA
TCGGAAATCCAGAAGCCCGAGAGGTTGCCGCCTTTCGGGCTTTTTCTTTTTCAAAAAAAAAAATTTATAA
AACGATCTGTTGCGGCCGGCCGCCGGGTTGTGGGCAAAGGCGCTCGACGGTGGGCAACCGCTTGCGGTTG
TCCACGGGCGGAGCCGGTGCGCGTAGCGCATTGTCCACAAGCCAAGGGCGACCAATAATTGATATATATA
TTCATAATTGAAAAGCTAATTGAACATACTACTTGCTGTAACTACTTGCCGGAGCGAGGGGTGTTTGCAA
GCTGTTGATCTGAAAGGGCTATTAGCGTTCTCACGTGCCTTTTTGATTAGCGATTTCACGTGACCTTATT
AGCGATTTCACGTACTCCGATTAGCGATTTCACGTACCCTGATTAGCGATTTCACGTGGATAGTTTTTGG
AGCGGGCCGGAAAGCCCCGTGAATCAAGGCTTTGCGGGGCATTAGCGGTTTCACGTGGATAACTACCCTC
TATCCACAGGCTTCCGGGGATAAAAAAGCCCGCTCGACGGCGGGCTGTTGGATGGGGATCGCCTGAATCG
CCCCATCATCCAGCCAGAAAGTGAGGGAGCCACGGTTGATGAGAGCTTTGTTGTAGGTGGACCAGTTGGT
GATTTTGAACTTTTGCTTTGCCACGGAACGGTCTGCGTTGTCGGGAAGATGCGTGATCTGATCCTTCAAC
TCAGCAAAAGTTCGATTTATTCAACAAAGCCACGTTGTGTCTCAAAATCTCTGATGTTACATTGCACAAG
ATAAAAATATATCATCATGAACAATAAAACTGTCTGCTTACATAAACAGTAATACAAGGGGTGTTATGAG
CCATATTCAACGGGAAACGTCTTGCTCAAGGCCGCGATTAAATTCCAACATGGATGCTGATTTATATGGG
TATAAATGGGCTCGCGATAATGTCGGGCAATCAGGTGCGACAATCTACCGATTGTATGGGAAGCCCGATG
CGCCAGAGTTGTTTCTGAAACATGGCAAAGGTAGCGTTGCCAATGATGTTACAGATGAGATGGTCAGACT
AAACTGGCTGACGGAATTTATGCCTCTTCCGACCATCAAGCATTTTATCCGTACTCCTGATGATGCATGG
TTACTCACCACTGCGATCCCAGGGAAAACAGCATTCCAGGTATTAGAAGAATATCCTGATTCAGGTGAAA
ATATTGTTGATGCGCTGGCAGTGTTCCTGCGCCGGTTGCATTCGATTCCTGTTTGTAATTGTCCTTTTAA
CAGCGATCGCGTATTTCGTCTCGCTCAGGCGCAATCACGAATGAATAACGGTTTGGTTGATGCGAGTGAT
TTTGATGACGAGCGTAATGGCTGGCCTGTTGAACAAGTCTGGAAAGAAATGCATAAACTTTTGCCATTCT
CACCGGATTCAGTCGTCACTCATGGTGATTTCTCACTTGATAACCTTATTTTTGACGAGGGGAAATTAAT
AGGTTGTATTGATGTTGGACGAGTCGGAATCGCAGACCGATACCAGGATCTTGCCATCCTATGGAACTGC
CTCGGTGAGTTTTCTCCTTCATTACAGAAACGGCTTTTTCAAAAATATGGTATTGATAATCCTGATATGA
ATAAATTGCAGTTTCATTTGATGCTCGATGAGTTTTTCTAATCAGAATTGGTTAATTGGTTGTAACCATG
ACCAAAATCCCTTAACGTGAGTTTTCGTTCCACTGAGCGTCAGACCCCGTAGAAAAGATCAAAGGATCTT
C
Features (pLannotate 1.2.2; 22 found; start..end, strand, type, name):
      1..589     +  rep_origin     ori: high-copy-number ColE1/pMB1/pBR322/pUC origin of replication
    656..678     +  misc_feature   LB T-DNA repeat: left border repeat from nopaline C58 T-DNA (truncated)
    702..954     -  terminator     NOS terminator: nopaline synthase terminator and poly(A) signal
    977..1525    -  CDS            bar: PAT_STRHY - Experimental evidence at protein level: Swiss-Prot protein existence level 1. Inactivates phosphinothricin (PPT) by transfer of an acetyl group from acetyl CoA. Can also acetylate demethylphosphinothricin but not PTT or glutamate. This enzyme is an effector of phosphinothricin tripeptide (PTT or bialaphos) resistance. From Streptomyces hygroscopicus. Introduced by genetic manipulation and expressed in glufosinate-tolerant maize by Dekalb Genetics.
   1567..1746    -  promoter       NOS promoter: nopaline synthase promoter
   1856..2011    -  CDS            lacZα (fragment): LacZα fragment of β-galactosidase; lacZ fragment
   2019..2037    +  promoter       T7 promoter: promoter for bacteriophage T7 RNA polymerase
   6536..6991    +  CDS            GLOX1 (fragment): GLOX1_ARATH - Experimental evidence at transcript level: Swiss-Prot protein existence level 2. Catalyzes the oxidation of aldehydes to the corresponding carboxylate by coupling the reaction to the reduction of dioxygen to hydrogen peroxide. Substrates include glyoxal and other aldehydes (By similarity). May be regulated by the transcription factor MYB80 during anther development and play a role in tapetum and pollen development (PubMed:21673079). From Arabidopsis thaliana (Mouse-ear cress).
   7132..8454    +  CDS            GLOX1 (fragment): GLOX1_ARATH - Experimental evidence at transcript level: Swiss-Prot protein existence level 2. Catalyzes the oxidation of aldehydes to the corresponding carboxylate by coupling the reaction to the reduction of dioxygen to hydrogen peroxide. Substrates include glyoxal and other aldehydes (By similarity). May be regulated by the transcription factor MYB80 during anther development and play a role in tapetum and pollen development (PubMed:21673079). From Arabidopsis thaliana (Mouse-ear cress).
   8457..8506    -  misc_feature   MCS (fragment): pBluescript multiple cloning site
   8527..9240    +  CDS            Citrine: Citrine is a basic (constitutively fluorescent) yellow fluorescent protein published in 2001, derived from Aequorea victoria. It has moderate acid sensitivity.
   9282..9534    +  terminator     NOS terminator: nopaline synthase terminator and poly(A) signal
   9553..9571    -  promoter       T3 promoter: promoter for bacteriophage T3 RNA polymerase
   9614..9636    -  protein_bind   lac operator (fragment): The lac repressor binds to the lac operator to inhibit transcription in E. coli. This inhibition can be relieved by adding lactose or isopropyl-β-D-thiogalactopyranoside (IPTG). lac repressor encoded by lacI
   9640..9670    -  promoter       lac promoter: promoter for the E. coli lac operon
   9685..9706    -  protein_bind   CAP binding site: CAP binding activates transcription in the presence of cAMP. E. coli catabolite activator protein
   9719..9811    -  CDS            lacI (fragment): lac repressor; lacI; The lac repressor binds to the lac operator to inhibit transcription in E. coli. This inhibition can be relieved by adding lactose or isopropyl-β-D-thiogalactopyranoside (IPTG).
   9813..9937    -  rep_origin     RSF ori (fragment): Plasmids containing the RSF 1030 origin of replication can be propagated in E. coli cells that contain additional plasmids with compatible origins.
   9945..9969    +  misc_feature   RB T-DNA repeat: right border repeat from nopaline C58 T-DNA
  10120..10555   -  rep_origin     pSa ori: origin of replication from bacterial plasmid pSa
  10560..10661   -  CDS            TRA2_ECOLX (fragment): Protein predicted: Swiss-Prot protein existence level 4. Required for transposition of transposon Tn903. From Escherichia coli.
  10846..11661   +  CDS            KanR: aminoglycoside phosphotransferase; aph(3')-Ia; confers resistance to kanamycin in bacteria or G418 (Geneticin®) in eukaryotes
