[The description below was written by a language model from this plasmid's Addgene catalogue record and pLannotate feature annotations shown in this document.]
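Description:
pGreenII 0229/ProRUBY:GOXL6-Citrine:NOSt is a plant expression binary vector built on the pGreenII 0229 backbone for Agrobacterium-mediated transformation of Arabidopsis. It is maintained at high copy in E. coli through a ColE1/pUC-type origin and selected with a bacterial kanamycin resistance gene (aph(3')-Ia) located outside the T-DNA. The backbone also carries the pSa origin, which functions in Agrobacterium only when the replication protein is supplied in trans. This is why the record notes that the pSOUP helper plasmid is required.

Between the nopaline-type left and right T-DNA borders lie two plant cassettes. One is a selection unit in which the NOS promoter drives the bar gene (phosphinothricin acetyltransferase) followed by a NOS terminator. The catalogue entry lists kanamycin as the plant marker, but the annotated sequence points instead to glufosinate/phosphinothricin selection, so the two sources disagree on this point.

The other cassette sits in the lacZα/pBluescript-derived cloning region flanked by T7 and T3 promoters. It comprises the RUBY promoter, presumably within the long unannotated stretch upstream of the coding region, followed by a genomic copy of A. thaliana GOXL6. The annotation tool detects GOXL6 as two fragments homologous to the related oxidase GLOX1, separated by a gap consistent with an intron. GOXL6 is fused in frame at its C terminus to the yellow fluorescent protein Citrine and terminated by NOS. The depositor notes a single T deletion in an intronic poly-T tract that leaves the fusion in frame.

The construct was made to express Citrine-tagged GALACTOSE OXIDASE-LIKE 6 under RUBY regulatory sequences, to test whether it can complement the ruby-6 mutant.
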