Addgene plasmid #175568: pGreenII 0229/ProRUBY:GOXL6-Citrine:NOSt
Purpose: pSOUP helper plasmid needed for Agrobacterium-mediated plant transformation - Expression of GOXL genes tagged with Citrine under RUBY promoter for transgene complementation of ruby-6
Depositing lab: George Haughn. Depositing organization: University of British Columbia. Publication: Expression Patterns and Functional Characterisation of Arabidopsis GALACTOSE OXIDASE-LIKE (GOXL) Genes Suggest Specialised Roles for Galactose Oxidases in Plants. Sola K, Dean GH, Li Y, Lohmann J, Movahedan M, Gilchrist EJ, Adams KL, Haughn GW. Plant Cell Physiol. 2021 May 27. pii: 6286013. doi: 10.1093/pcp/pcab073. PubMed 34042158.
Backbone
  Vector backbone: pGreenII 0229
  Vector type: Plant Expression
  Selectable markers: Kanamycin in plants
Growth in bacteria
  Bacterial resistance: Kanamycin, 50 μg/mL
  Growth temperature: 37°C
  Growth strain: DH5alpha
  Copy number: High Copy
Gene/Insert
  Gene/Insert name: GOXL6
  Species: A. thaliana (mustard weed)
  Promoter: RUBY
  Tag / fusion protein: Citrine (C terminal on backbone)
  Cloning method: Restriction Enzyme; 5′ cloning site Unknown (unknown if destroyed); 3′ cloning site Unknown (unknown if destroyed)
  Sequencing primers: 5′ M13F; 3′ M13R
Terms and licenses: Academic/Nonprofit Terms; Industry Terms: Not Available to Industry
Depositor comments: Please note: The plasmid contains a single T nucleotide deletion in the poly T track within GOXL6 compared to the published Col-0 sequence. However, this deletion is in an intron and the resulting fusion with Citrine remains in frame.
How to cite: pGreenII 0229/ProRUBY:GOXL6-Citrine:NOSt was a gift from George Haughn (Addgene plasmid # 175568 ; http://n2t.net/addgene:175568 ; RRID:Addgene_175568)
